>Addgene plasmid #72454 | pJK565 | depositor full sequence | sequence record 133894 | pJK565 sequence 4176 bps
TGGCGAATGGG
[124 nt withheld, positions 12-135]
C
[91 nt withheld, positions 137-227]
A
[49 nt withheld, positions 229-277]
CCTTTGACGTTGGAGTCCACGTTCTTT
[37 nt withheld, positions 305-341]
ACCCTATCTCGGTCTATTCTTTTGATTTATAAGGGATTTTGCCGATTTCGGCCTATTGGTTAAAAAATGA
GCTGATTTAACAAAAATTTAACGCGAATTTTAACAAAATATTAACGTTTACAATTTCAGGTGGCACTTTT
CGGGGAAATGTGCGCGGAACCCCTATTTGTTTATTTTTCTAAATACATTCAAATATGTATCCGCTCATGA
GACAATAACCCTGATAAATGCTTCAATAATATTGAAAAAGGAAGAGTATGAGTATTCAACATTTCCGTGT
CGCCCTTATTCCCTTTTTTGCGGCATTTTGCCTTCCTGTTTTTGCTCACCCAGAAACGCTGGTGAAAGTA
AAAGATGCTGAAGATCAGTTGGGTGCACGAGTGGGTTACATCGAACTGGATCTCAACAGCGGTAAGATCC
TTGAGAGTTTTCGCCCCGAAGAACGTTTTCCAATGATGAGCACTTTTAAAGTTCTGCTATGTGGCGCGGT
ATTATCCCGTATTGACGCCGGGCAAGAGCAACTCGGTCGCCGCATACACTATTCTCAGAATGACTTGGTT
GAGTACTCACCAGTCACAGAAAAGCATCTTACGGATGGCATGACAGTAAGAGAATTATGCAGTGCTGCCA
TAACCATGAGTGATAACACTGCGGCCAACTTACTTCTGACAACGATCGGAGGACCGAAGGAGCTAACCGC
TTTTTTGCACAACATGGGGGATCATGTAACTCGCCTTGATCGTTGGGAACCGGAGCTGAATGAAGCCATA
CCAAACGACGAGCGTGACACCACGATGCCTGCAGCAATGGCAACAACGTTGCGCAAACTATTAACTGGCG
AACTACTTACTCTAGCTTCCCGGCAACAATTAATAGACTGGATGGAGGCGGATAAAGTTGCAGGACCACT
TCTGCGCTCGGCCCTTCCGGCTGGCTGGTTTATTGCTGATAAATCTGGAGCCGGTGAGCGTGGGTCTCGC
GGTATCATTGCAGCACTGGGGCCAGATGGTAAGCCCTCCCGTATCGTAGTTATCTACACGACGGGGAGTC
AGGCAACTATGGATGAACGAAATAGACAGATCGCTGAGATAGGTGCCTCACTGATTAAGCATTGGTAACT
GTCAGACCAAGTTTACTCATATATACTTTAGATTGATTTAAAACTTCATTTTTAATTTAAAAGGATCTAG
GTGAAGATCCTTTTTGATAATCTCATGACCAAAATCCCTTAACGTGAGTTTTCGTTCCACTGAGCGTCAG
ACCCCGTAGAAAAGATCAAAGGATCTTCTTGAGATCCTTTTTTTCTGCGCGTAATCTGCTGCTTGCAAAC
AAAAAAACCACCGCTACCAGCGGTGGTTTGTTTGCCGGATCAAGAGCTACCAACTCTTTTTCCGAAGGTA
ACTGGCTTCAGCAGAGCGCAGATACCAAATACTGTCCTTCTAGTGTAGCCGTAGTTAGGCCACCACTTCA
AGAACTCTGTAGCACCGCCTACATACCTCGCTCTGCTAATCCTGTTACCAGTGGCTGCTGCCAGTGGCGA
TAAGTCGTGTCTTACCGGGTTGGACTCAAGACGATAGTTACCGGATAAGGCGCAGCGGTCGGGCTGAACG
GGGGGTTCGTGCACACAGCCCAGCTTGGAGCGAACGACCTACACCGAACTGAGATACCTACAGCGTGAGC
TATGAGAAAGCGCCACGCTTCCCGAAGGGAGAAAGGCGGACAGGTATCCGGTAAGCGGCAGGGTCGGAAC
AGGAGAGCGCACGAGGGAGCTTCCAGGGGGAAACGCCTGGTATCTTTATAGTCCTGTCGGGTTTCGCCAC
CTCTGACTTGAGCGTCGATTTTTGTGATGCTCGTCAGGGGGGCGGAGCCTATGGAAAAACGCCAGCAACG
CGGCCTTTTTACGGTTCCTGGCCTTTTGCTGGCCTTTTGCTCACATGTTCTTTCCTGCGTTATCCCCTGA
TTCTGTGGATAACCGTATTACCGCCTTTGAGTGAGCTGATACCGCTCGCCGCAGCCGAACGACCGAGCGC
AGCGAGTCAGTGAGCGAGGAAGCGGAAGAGCGCCTGATGCGGTATTTTCTCCTTACGCATCTGTGCGGTA
TTTCACACCGCATATATGGTGCACTCTCAGTACAATCTGCTCTGATGCCGCATAGTTAAGCCAGTATACA
CTCCGCTATCGCTACGTGACTGGGTCATGGCTGCGCCCCGACACCCGCCAACACCCGCTGACGCGCCCTG
ACGGGCTTGTCTGCTCCCGGCATCCGCTTACAGACAAGCTGTGACCGTCTCCGGGAGCTGCATGTGTCAG
AGGTTTTCACCGTCATCACCGAAACGCGCGAGGCAGCTGCGGTAAAGCTCATCAGCGTGGTCGTGAAGCG
ATTCACAGATGTCTGCCTGTTCATCCGCGTCCAGCTCGTTGAGTTTCTCCAGAAGCGTTAATGTCTGGCT
TCTGATAAAGCGGGCCATGTTAAGGGCGGTTTTTTCCTGTTTGGTCACTGATGCCTCCGTGTAAGGGGGA
TTTCTGTTCATGGGGGTAATGATACCGATGAAACGAGAGAGGATGCTCACGATACGGGTTACTGATGATG
AACATGCCCGGTTACTGGAACGTTGTGAGGGTAAACAACTGGCGGTATGGATGCGGCGGGACCAGAGAAA
AATCACTCAGGGTCAATGCCAGCGCTTCGTTAATACAGATGTAGGTGTTCCACAGGGTAGCCAGCAGCAT
CCTGCGATGCAGATCCGGAACATAATGGTGCAGGGCGCTGACTTCCGCGTTTCCAGACTTTACGAAACAC
GGAAACCGAAGACCATTCATGTTGTTGCTCAGGTCGCAGACGTTTTGCAGCAGCAGTCGCTTCACGTTCG
CTCGCGTATCGGTGATTCATTCTGCTAACCAGTAAGGCAACCCCGCCAGCCTAGCCGGGTCCTCAACGAC
AGGAGCACGATCATGCGCACCCGTGGCCAGGACCCAACGCTGCCCGAGATCTCGATCCCGCGAAATTAAT
ACGACTCACTATAGGGAGACCACAACGGTTTCCCTCTAGAAATAATTTTGTTTAACTTTAAGAAGGAGAT
ATACATATGATGAGCGAAACCGCCCCCCTGCCCTCTGCTTCCAGTGCTTTAGAAGATAAAGCAGCCTCTG
CCCCCGTTGTGGGCATTATCATGGGCAGCCAGTCAGACTTCGAAACCATGCGCCATGCAGACGCATTGCT
GACAGAGCTGGAAATTCCGCATGAAACCCTCATTGTTTCAGCAGCTCGTACGCCAGACCGGTTGGCGGAT
TATGCGCGTACGGCAGCCGAACGCGGCCTGAATGTGATTATTGCTGGGGCCGGTGGAGCTGCACATCTGC
CGGGTATGTGTGCGGCATGGACACGCCTGCCCGTGCTGGGTGTTCCAGTAGAATCTCGCGCTCTTAAAGG
CATGGACAGCCTGCTTTCCATTGTGCAGATGCCCGGCGGCGTGCCTGTGGGCACTTTGGCTATTGGGGCA
TCCGGCGCCAAAAATGCCGCCTTGCTGGCCGCCTCCATTCTTGCACTGTATAACCCGGCCCTTGCCGCAC
GCCTTGAAACATTTCGCGCATTGCAGACGGCCTCTGTCCCCAACTCTCCCATTACCGAAGATAAATGAGA
ATTCGAGCTCCGTCGACAAGCTTGCGGCCGCACTCGAGCACCACCACCACCACCACTGAGATCCGGCTGC
TAACAAAGCCCGAAAGGAAGCTGAGTTGGCTGCTGCCACCGCTGAGCAATAACTAGCATAACCCCTTGGG
GCCTCTAAACGGGTCTTGAGGGGTTTTTTGCTGAAAGGAGGAACTATATCCGGAT
Features (pLannotate 1.2.2; 13 found; start..end, strand, type, name):
     12..467     +  rep_origin     f1 ori (sequence partly withheld): f1 bacteriophage origin of replication; arrow indicates direction of (+) strand synthesis
    494..598     +  promoter       AmpR promoter: bla
    599..1459    +  CDS            AmpR: β-lactamase; bla; confers resistance to ampicillin, carbenicillin, and related antibiotics
   1630..2218    +  rep_origin     ori: high-copy-number ColE1/pMB1/pBR322/pUC origin of replication
   2404..2546    -  misc_feature   bom: basis of mobility region from pBR322
   2648..2839    -  CDS            rop: Rop protein, which maintains plasmids at low copy number; rop
   2856..3236    +  CDS            YPB1_ECOLX: Protein predicted: Swiss-Prot protein existence level 4. From Escherichia coli.
   3348..3366    +  promoter       T7 promoter: promoter for bacteriophage T7 RNA polymerase
   3398..3420    +  RBS            RBS: efficient ribosome binding site from bacteriophage T7 gene 10 (Olins and Rangwala, 1989)
   3500..3961    +  CDS            purE (fragment): PURE_ECOLI - Experimental evidence at protein level: Swiss-Prot protein existence level 1. Catalyzes the conversion of N5-carboxyaminoimidazole ribonucleotide (N5-CAIR) to 4-carboxy-5-aminoimidazole ribonucleotide (CAIR). From Escherichia coli (strain K12).
   4020..4037    +  CDS            9xHis (fragment): 9xHis affinity tag
   4047..4096    +  CDS            SET1 (fragment): solubility-enhancement tag derived from T7 phage gene 10B
   4104..4151    +  terminator     T7 terminator: transcription terminator for bacteriophage T7 RNA polymerase
