[The description below was written by a language model from this plasmid's Addgene catalogue record and pLannotate feature annotations shown in this document.]
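Description:
pJK565 is a bacterial expression plasmid built on the pET23a backbone (4,176 bp in total) that produces a triple-mutant form of N5-carboxyaminoimidazole ribonucleotide mutase (PurE) from Acetobacter aceti 1023. It is propagated in E. coli using a ColE1/pBR322-type origin and selected with ampicillin through the bla β-lactamase gene and its own promoter. The backbone also carries an f1 phage origin, the bom mobility region, and an annotated rop sequence. The catalogue lists the plasmid as high copy.

The purE coding sequence was inserted between the NdeI and EcoRI sites, both retained. This places it downstream of the T7 promoter and the strong ribosome binding site from phage T7 gene 10, and upstream of the T7 terminator. Expression therefore depends on a host that supplies T7 RNA polymerase. The encoded protein, designated AaPurE1fwf-H59A, carries Trp34 to Phe, His59 to Ala and Trp165 to Phe substitutions plus an additional N-terminal methionine. The annotation software labelled the insert as a fragment matching E. coli PurE, which reflects homology rather than the actual source organism. PurE converts N5-CAIR to CAIR in purine biosynthesis.

Downstream of the insert, the feature table picks up a His-tag fragment and a short piece of T7 gene 10-derived sequence belonging to the vector. The record does not say whether the His tag is fused to the expressed protein, and no tag is listed in the catalogue fields. The depositor notes that this variant is expected to have no catalytic activity. That is consistent with use as an inactive comparison protein in studies of the enzyme, though the record does not state a specific application.
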