Addgene plasmid #72454: pJK565
Purpose: Produces Acetobacter aceti 1023 N5-carboxyaminoimidazole ribonucleotide mutase, Trp34>Phe/His59>Ala/Trp165>Phe mutant (AaPurE1fwf-H59A)
Depositing lab: T. J. Kappock. Depositing organization: Purdue University.
Backbone
  Vector backbone: pET23a
  Backbone size w/o insert (bp): 3666
  Total vector size (bp): 4176
  Vector type: Bacterial Expression
Growth in bacteria
  Bacterial resistance: Ampicillin, 100 μg/mL
  Growth temperature: 37°C
  Growth strain: DH5alpha
  Copy number: High Copy
Gene/Insert
  Gene/Insert name: N5-carboxyaminoimidazole ribonucleotide mutase (alt names: purE; AZ09_02690)
  Species: Acetobacter aceti 1023
  Mutation: Mutation changes tryptophan-34 to phenylalanine, histidine-59 to alanine, tryptophan-165 to phenylalanine, additional N-terminal methionine
  GenBank ID: AAZ04483.1 KDE21029.1
  Promoter: T7
  Cloning method: Restriction Enzyme; 5′ cloning site NdeI (not destroyed); 3′ cloning site EcoRI (not destroyed)
  Sequencing primers: 5′ T7 promoter; 3′ T7 terminator
Terms and licenses: Academic/Nonprofit Terms; Industry Terms: Not Available to Industry
Depositor comments: Expected to have no catalytic activity.
How to cite: pJK565 was a gift from T. J. Kappock (Addgene plasmid # 72454 ; http://n2t.net/addgene:72454 ; RRID:Addgene_72454)
