>Addgene plasmid #72454 | pJK565 | addgene partial sequence | sequence record 138120 | T7 5'-TAATACGACTCACTATAGGG-3'
TTTTGTTTAACTTTAAGAAGGAGATATACATATGATGAGCGAAACCGCCCCCCTGCCCTCTGCTTCCAGT
GCTTTAGAAGATAAAGCAGCCTCTGCCCCCGTTGTGGGCATTATCATGGGCAGCCAGTCAGACTTCGAAA
CCATGCGCCATGCAGACGCATTGCTGACAGAGCTGGAAATTCCGCATGAAACCCTCATTGTTTCAGCAGC
TCGTACGCCAGACCGGTTGGCGGATTATGCGCGTACGGCAGCCGAACGCGGCCTGAATGTGATTATTGCT
GGGGCCGGTGGAGCTGCACATCTGCCGGGTATGTGTGCGGCATGGACACGCCTGCCCGTGCTGGGTGTTC
CAGTAGAATCTCGCGCTCTTAAAGGCATGGACAGCCTGCTTTCCATTGTGCAGATGCCCGGCGGCGTGCC
TGTGGGCACTTTGGCTATTGGGGCATCCGGCGCCAAAAATGCCGCCTTGCTGGCCGCCTCCATTCTTGCA
CTGTATAACCCGGCCCTTGCCGCACGCCTTGAAACATTTCGCGCATTGCAGACGGCCTCTGTCCCCAACT
CTCCCATTACCGAAGATAAATGAGAATTCGAGCTCCGTCGACAAGCTTGCGGCCGCACTCGAGCACCACC
ACCACCACCACTGAGATCCGGCTGCTAACAAAGCCCGAAAGGAAGCTGAGTTGGCTGCTGCCACCGCTGA
GCAATAACTAGCATAACCCCTTGGGGCCTCTAAACGGGTCTTGAGGGGTTTTTTGCTGAAAGGAGGAACT
ATATCCGGATTGGCGAATGGG
[124 nt withheld, positions 792-915]
C
[91 nt withheld, positions 917-1007]
AGGGTGATGGTTCACGTAGTGGGC
