>Addgene plasmid #72454 | pJK565 | addgene partial sequence | sequence record 138121 | T7term 5'-GCTAGTTATTGCTCAGCGG-3'
GGTGGTGCTCGAGTGCGGCCGCAAGCTTGTCGACGGAGCTCGAATTCTCATTTATCTTCGGTAATGGGAG
AGTTGGGGACAGAGGCCGTCTGCAATGCGCGAAATGTTTCAAGGCGTGCGGCAAGGGCCGGGTTATACAG
TGCAAGAATGGAGGCGGCCAGCAAGGCGGCATTTTTGGCGCCGGATGCCCCAATAGCCAAAGTGCCCACA
GGCACGCCGCCGGGCATCTGCACAATGGAAAGCAGGCTGTCCATGCCTTTAAGAGCGCGAGATTCTACTG
GAACACCCAGCACGGGCAGGCGTGTCCATGCCGCACACATACCCGGCAGATGTGCAGCTCCACCGGCCCC
AGCAATAATCACATTCAGGCCGCGTTCGGCTGCCGTACGCGCATAATCCGCCAACCGGTCTGGCGTACGA
GCTGCTGAAACAATGAGGGTTTCATGCGGAATTTCC
